Addgene plasmid #119625: pC0.028
Purpose: Level 0 Part. CDS
Depositing lab: Alistair McCormick. Depositing organization: University of Edinburgh. Publication: CyanoGate: A Modular Cloning Suite for Engineering Cyanobacteria Based on the Plant MoClo Syntax. Vasudevan R, Gale GAR, Schiavon AA, Puzorjov A, Malin J, Gillespie MD, Vavitsas K, Zulkower V, Wang B, Howe CJ, Lea-Smith DJ, McCormick AJ. Plant Physiol. 2019 May;180(1):39-55. doi: 10.1104/pp.18.01401. Epub 2019 Feb 28. PubMed 30819783.
Backbone
  Vector backbone: pICH41264
  Backbone size w/o insert (bp): 2247
  Vector type: Synthetic Biology
Growth in bacteria
  Bacterial resistance: Spectinomycin, 50 μg/mL
  Growth temperature: 37°C
  Growth strain: DH5alpha
  Copy number: High Copy
Gene/Insert
  Gene/Insert name: AbRSpec
  Insert size (bp): 1186
  Cloning method: Restriction Enzyme; 5′ cloning site BpiI (destroyed during cloning); 3′ cloning site BpiI (destroyed during cloning)
  Sequencing primers: 5′ ttgagtgagctgataccgct; 3′ GTCTCATGAGCGGATACATATTTGAATG
Terms and licenses: Academic/Nonprofit Terms; Industry Terms: Not Available to Industry
Depositor comments: AbR cassette for Spectinomycin. Please visit https://www.biorxiv.org/content/10.1101/426700v1 for bioRxiv preprint.
How to cite: pC0.028 was a gift from Alistair McCormick (Addgene plasmid # 119625 ; http://n2t.net/addgene:119625 ; RRID:Addgene_119625)
