[The description below was written by a language model from this plasmid's Addgene catalogue record and the feature table of its GenBank file.]
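Description:
pC0.028 is a Level 0 part plasmid from the CyanoGate modular cloning suite, a Golden Gate toolkit that extends the plant MoClo syntax to the engineering of cyanobacteria. It is built on the pICH41264 acceptor backbone (about 2.2 kb) and is classed as a synthetic biology vector. In E. coli it replicates from a high-copy ColE1/pUC-type origin and is selected with spectinomycin. The feature table shows an aadA (SmR) coding sequence, an aminoglycoside adenylyltransferase conferring spectinomycin and streptomycin resistance, lying downstream of an AmpR (bla) promoter, an arrangement consistent with the backbone's own selection marker.

The insert, AbRSpec, is about 1.2 kb and is described by the depositor as an antibiotic resistance cassette for spectinomycin, although the catalogue purpose labels the part a CDS. It was cloned through BpiI sites that were destroyed during assembly, as is usual when a part is domesticated into a Level 0 acceptor. In MoClo systems such parts are normally released with a second type IIS enzyme for ordered assembly into higher-level constructs, but the record does not state the enzyme or the overhangs that define this part's position. The annotation held for the 3,439 bp plasmid marks only one aadA coding sequence, the origin and a few primer sites. The remaining stretch of roughly 1.2 kb after the origin, where the insert presumably sits, carries no annotated features, so the promoter, terminator and exact resistance gene within the cassette cannot be read from the record. As a resistance cassette part, it would be expected to supply a selectable marker for multi-part constructs destined for cyanobacteria, though the record does not spell out its use.
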