LOCUS       Exported 3439 bp ds-DNA circular SYN 13-MAY-2021
DEFINITION  Level 0 Part. CDS.
ACCESSION   .
VERSION     .
KEYWORDS    pC0.028
SOURCE      synthetic DNA construct
  ORGANISM  synthetic DNA construct
REFERENCE   1 (bases 1 to 3439)
  AUTHORS   Vasudevan R, Gale GAR, Schiavon AA, Puzorjov A, Malin J, Gillespie
            MD, Vavitsas K, Zulkower V, Wang B, Howe CJ, Lea-Smith DJ, McCormick
            AJ
  TITLE     CyanoGate: A Modular Cloning Suite for Engineering Cyanobacteria
            Based on the Plant MoClo Syntax.
  JOURNAL   Plant Physiol. 2019 May;180(1):39-55. doi: 10.1104/pp.18.01401. Epub
            2019 Feb 28.
  PUBMED    30819783
REFERENCE   2 (bases 1 to 3439)
  AUTHORS   .
  TITLE     Direct Submission
  JOURNAL   Exported May 13, 2021 from SnapGene Server 1.1.58
            http://www.snapgene.com
FEATURES             Location/Qualifiers
     source          1..3439
                     /organism="synthetic DNA construct"
                     /mol_type="other DNA"
     primer_bind     complement(24..42)
                     /label=pBRforEco
                     /note="pBR322 vectors, upsteam of EcoRI site, forward
                     primer"
     promoter        110..214
                     /gene="bla"
                     /label=AmpR promoter
     CDS             436..1227
                     /codon_start=1
                     /gene="aadA"
                     /product="aminoglycoside adenylyltransferase (Murphy,
                     1985)"
                     /label=SmR
                     /note="confers resistance to spectinomycin and
                     streptomycin"
                     /translation="MREAVIAEVSTQLSEVVGVIERHLEPTLLAVHLYGSAVDGGLKPH
                     SDIDLLVTVTVRLDETTRRALINDLLETSASPGESEILRAVEVTIVVHDDIIPWRYPAK
                     RELQFGEWQRNDILAGIFEPATIDIDLAILLTKAREHSVALVGPAAEELFDPVPEQDLF
                     EALNETLTLWNSPPDWAGDERNVVLTLSRIWYSAVTGKIAPKDVAADWAMERLPAQYQP
                     VILEARQAYLGQEEDRLASRADQLEEFVHYVKGEITKVVGK"
     rep_origin      1398..1986
                     /direction=RIGHT
                     /label=ori
                     /note="high-copy-number ColE1/pMB1/pBR322/pUC origin of
                     replication"
     primer_bind     1887..1906
                     /label=pBR322ori-F
                     /note="pBR322 origin, forward primer"
     primer_bind     2140..2157
                     /label=L4440
                     /note="L4440 vector, forward primer"
ORIGIN
        1 gtggctcttc agtggacgaa agggcctcgt gatacgccta tttttatagg ttaatgtcat
       61 gataataatg gtttcttaga cgtcaggtgg cacttttcgg ggaaatgtgc gcggaacccc
      121 tatttgttta tttttctaaa tacattcaaa tatgtatccg ctcatgagac aataaccctg
      181 ataaatgctt caataatatt gaaaaaggaa gagtatgcgc tcacgcaact ggtccagaac
      241 cttgaccgaa cgcagcggtg gtaacggcgc agtggcggtt ttcatggctt gttatgactg
      301 tttttttttg gggtacagtc tatgcctcgg gcatccaagc agcaagcgcg ttacgccgtg
      361 ggtcgatgtt tgatgttatg gagcagcaac gatgttacgc agcagggcag tcgccctaaa
      421 acaaagttaa acatcatgag ggaagcggtg atcgccgaag tatcgactca actatcagag
      481 gtagttggcg tcatcgagcg ccatctcgaa ccgacgttgc tggccgtaca tttgtacggc
      541 tccgcagtgg atggcggcct gaagccacac agcgatattg atttgctggt tacggtgacc
      601 gtaaggcttg atgaaacaac gcggcgagct ttgatcaacg accttttgga aacttcggct
      661 tcccctggag agagcgagat tctccgcgct gtagaagtca ccattgttgt gcacgacgac
      721 atcattccgt ggcgttatcc agctaagcgc gaactgcaat ttggagaatg gcagcgcaat
      781 gacattcttg caggtatctt cgagccagcc acgatcgaca ttgatctggc tatcttgctg
      841 acaaaagcaa gagaacatag cgttgccttg gtaggtccag cggcggagga actctttgat
      901 ccggttcctg aacaggatct atttgaggcg ctaaatgaaa ccttaacgct atggaactcg
      961 ccgcccgact gggctggcga tgagcgaaat gtagtgctta cgttgtcccg catttggtac
     1021 agcgcagtaa ccggcaaaat cgcgccgaag gatgtcgctg ccgactgggc aatggagcgc
     1081 ctgccggccc agtatcagcc cgtcatactt gaagctagac aggcttatct tggacaagaa
     1141 gaagatcgct tggcctcgcg cgcagatcag ttggaagaat ttgtccatta cgtaaaaggc
     1201 gagatcacca aggtagtcgg caaataactg tcagaccaag tttactcata tatactttag
     1261 attgatttaa aacttcattt ttaatttaaa aggatctagg tgaagatcct ttttgataat
     1321 ctcatgacca aaatccctta acgtgagttt tcgttccact gagcgtcaga ccccgtagaa
     1381 aagatcaaag gatcttcttg agatcctttt tttctgcgcg taatctgctg cttgcaaaca
     1441 aaaaaaccac cgctaccagc ggtggtttgt ttgccggatc aagagctacc aactcttttt
     1501 ccgaaggtaa ctggcttcag cagagcgcag ataccaaata ctgttcttct agtgtagccg
     1561 tagttaggcc accacttcaa gaactctgta gcaccgccta catacctcgc tctgctaatc
     1621 ctgttaccag tggctgctgc cagtggcgat aagtcgtgtc ttaccgggtt ggactcaaga
     1681 cgatagttac cggataaggc gcagcggtcg ggctgaacgg ggggttcgtg cacacagccc
     1741 agcttggagc gaacgaccta caccgaactg agatacctac agcgtgagct atgagaaagc
     1801 gccacgcttc ccgaagggag aaaggcggac aggtatccgg taagcggcag ggtcggaaca
     1861 ggagagcgca cgagggagct tccaggggga aacgcctggt atctttatag tcctgtcggg
     1921 tttcgccacc tctgacttga gcgtcgattt ttgtgatgct cgtcaggggg gcggagccta
     1981 tggaaaaacg ccagcaacgc ggccttttta cggttcctgg ccttttgctg gccttttgct
     2041 cacatgttct ttcctgcgtt atcccctgat tctgtggata accgtattac cgcctttgag
     2101 tgagctgata ccgctcgccg cagccgaacg accgagcgca gcgagtcagt gagcgaggaa
     2161 gcggaagagc gcccaatacg caaaccgcct ctccccgcgc gttggccgat tcattaatca
     2221 ctctgtggtc tcaaggtctg aggtctgcct cgtgaagaag gtgttgctga ctcataccag
     2281 gcctgaatcg ccccatcatc cagccagaaa gtgagggagc cacggttgat gagagctttg
     2341 ttgtaggtgg accagttggt gattttgaac ttttgctttg ccacggaacg gtctgcgttg
     2401 tcgggaagat gcgtgatctg atccttcaac tcagcaaaag ttcgatttat tcaacaaagc
     2461 cgccgtcccg tcaagtcagc gtaatgctct gccagtgtta caaccaatta accaattctg
     2521 attacttgcc gaccactttt gtaatctcgc ccttaacata gtgcacaaat tcttcgagct
     2581 gatcagcgcg agacgccagt cgatcctctt cttgaccgag ataggcttga cgagcttcga
     2641 gaatgacggg ttgatattgg gccggtagcc gctccatagc ccaatcggca gccacatctt
     2701 tgggggcaat tttaccggta acggcgctat accaaatgcg actcagtgtt aagaccacgt
     2761 tgcgttcatc acccgcccaa tctggtggag aattccatag ggtcagggtt tcattcaagg
     2821 cttcaaacaa atcttgctcc gggactggat caaagagttc ctcggcggcg ggtccgacta
     2881 atgctacgga atgttcccgg gccttcgtga gtaaaatcgc taaatcgata tcaatagtcg
     2941 cgggctcaaa aatcccggcc agaatatcat tgcgttgcca ttcgccaaat tggagttcgc
     3001 gtttagccgg ataccgccaa ggaatgatat catcatgcac tacgatggtc acctcaactg
     3061 cacgtagaat ttcggattcg ccgggagaag cggacgtctc tagtaggtca ttaattaaag
     3121 cccgacgggt agtttcatct aaacgtaccg ttacggtcac caagaggtca atatcgctat
     3181 gtggcttcaa gcccccatcg accgcggaac catacaaatg taccgctagt aaagtaggtt
     3241 ctaagtgccg ttcaataaca ccgaccactt cagataactg ggtactcact tcagcaataa
     3301 ccgcttcgcg cataacaccc cttgtattac tgtttatgta agcagacagt tttattgttc
     3361 atgatgatat atttttatct tgtgcaatgt aacatcagag attttgagac acaacgtggc
     3421 tttgctttga gaccacgaa
//
