>Addgene plasmid #119625 | pC0.028 | depositor partial sequence | sequence record 226144 | AbRSpec
AAAGCCACGTTGTGTCTCAAAATCTCTGATGTTACATTGCACAAGATAAAAATATATCATCATGAACAAT
AAAACTGTCTGCTTACATAAACAGTAATACAAGGGGTGTTATGCGCGAAGCGGTTATTGCTGAAGTGAGT
ACCCAGTTATCTGAAGTGGTCGGTGTTATTGAACGGCACTTAGAACCTACTTTACTAGCGGTACATTTGT
ATGGTTCCGCGGTCGATGGGGGCTTGAAGCCACATAGCGATATTGACCTCTTGGTGACCGTAACGGTACG
TTTAGATGAAACTACCCGTCGGGCTTTAATTAATGACCTACTAGAGACGTCCGCTTCTCCCGGCGAATCC
GAAATTCTACGTGCAGTTGAGGTGACCATCGTAGTGCATGATGATATCATTCCTTGGCGGTATCCGGCTA
AACGCGAACTCCAATTTGGCGAATGGCAACGCAATGATATTCTGGCCGGGATTTTTGAGCCCGCGACTAT
TGATATCGATTTAGCGATTTTACTCACGAAGGCCCGGGAACATTCCGTAGCATTAGTCGGACCCGCCGCC
GAGGAACTCTTTGATCCAGTCCCGGAGCAAGATTTGTTTGAAGCCTTGAATGAAACCCTGACCCTATGGA
ATTCTCCACCAGATTGGGCGGGTGATGAACGCAACGTGGTCTTAACACTGAGTCGCATTTGGTATAGCGC
CGTTACCGGTAAAATTGCCCCCAAAGATGTGGCTGCCGATTGGGCTATGGAGCGGCTACCGGCCCAATAT
CAACCCGTCATTCTCGAAGCTCGTCAAGCCTATCTCGGTCAAGAAGAGGATCGACTGGCGTCTCGCGCTG
ATCAGCTCGAAGAATTTGTGCACTATGTTAAGGGCGAGATTACAAAAGTGGTCGGCAAGTAATCAGAATT
GGTTAATTGGTTGTAACACTGGCAGAGCATTACGCTGACTTGACGGGACGGCGGCTTTGTTGAATAAATC
GAACTTTTGCTGAGTTGAAGGATCAGATCACGCATCTTCCCGACAACGCAGACCGTTCCGTGGCAAAGCA
AAAGTTCAAAATCACCAACTGGTCCACCTACAACAAAGCTCTCATCAACCGTGGCTCCCTCACTTTCTGG
CTGGATGATGGGGCGATTCAGGCCTGGTATGAGTCAGCAACACCTTCTTCACGAGGCAGACCTCAG
